>Addgene plasmid #52118 | pIAneo | depositor full sequence | sequence record 80504 | pIAneo sequence 6769 bps
TCAATATTGGCCATTAGCCATATTATTCATTGGTTATATAGCATAAATCAATATTGGCTATTGGCCATTG
CATACGTTGTATCTATATCATAATATGTACATTTATATTGGCTCATGTCCAATATGACCGCCATGTTGGC
ATTGATTATTGACTAGTTATTAATAGTAATCAATTACGGGGTCATTAGTTCATAGCCCATATATGGAGTT
CCGCGTTACATAACTTACGGTAAATGGCCCGCCTGGCTGACCGCCCAACGACCCCCGCCCATTGACGTCA
ATAATGACGTATGTTCCCATAGTAACGCCAATAGGGACTTTCCATTGACGTCAATGGGTGGAGTATTTAC
GGTAAACTGCCCACTTGGCAGTACATCAAGTGTATCATATGCCAAGTCCGCCCCCTATTGACGTCAATGA
CGGTAAATGGCCCGCCTGGCATTATGCCCAGTACATGACCTTACGGGACTTTCCTACTTGGCAGTACATC
TACGTATTAGTCATCGCTATTACCATGGTGATGCGGTTTTGGCAGTACACCAATGGGCGTGGATAGCGGT
TTGACTCACGGGGATTTCCAAGTCTCCACCCCATTGACGTCAATGGGAGTTTGTTTTGGCACCAAAATCA
ACGGGACTTTCCAAAATGTCGTAACAACTGCGATCGCCCGCCCCGTTGACGCAAATGGGCGGTAGGCGTG
TACGGTGGGAGGTCTATATAAGCAGAGCTCGTTTAGTGAACCGTCAGATCACTAGAAGCTTTATTGCGGT
AGTTTATCACAGTTAAATTGCTAACGCAGTCAGTGCTTCTGACACAACAGTCTCGAACTTAAGCTGCAGT
GACTCTCTTAAGGTAGCCTTGCAGAAGTTGGTCGTGAGGCACTGGGCAGGTAAGTATCAAGGTTACAAGA
CAGGTTTAAGGAGACCAATAGAAACTGGGCTTGTCGAGACAGAGAAGACTCTTGCGTTTCTGATAGGCAC
CTATTGGTCTTACTGACATCCACTTTGCCTTTCTCTCCACAGGTGTCCACTCCCAGTTCAATTACAGCTC
TTAAGGCTAGAGTACTTAATACGACTCACTATAGGCTAGCCTCGAGAATTCACGCGTGGTACCTCTAGAG
TCGAGCGGGATCAATTCCGCCCCCCCCCTAACGTTACTGGCCGAAGCCGCTTGGAATAAGGCCGGTGTGC
GTTTGTCTATATGTTATTTTCCACCATATTGCCGTCTTTTGGCAATGTGAGGGCCCGGAAACCTGGCCCT
GTCTTCTTGACGAGCATTCCTAGGGGTCTTTCCCCTCTCGCCAAAGGAATGCAAGGTCTGTTGAATGTCG
TGAAGGAAGCAGTTCCTCTGGAAGCTTCTTGAAGACAAACAACGTCTGTAGCGACCCTTTGCAGGCAGCG
GAACCCCCCACCTGGCGACAGGTGCCTCTGCGGCCAAAAGCCACGTGTATAAGATACACCTGCAAAGGCG
GCACAACCCCAGTGCCACGTTGTGAGTTGGATAGTTGTGGAAAGAGTCAAATGGCTCTCCTCAAGCGTAT
TCAACAAGGGGCTGAAGGATGCCCAGAAGGTACCCCATTGTATGGGATCTGATCTGGGGCCTCGGTGCAC
ATGCTTTACATGTGTTTAGTCGAGGTTAAAAAACGTCTAGGCCCCCCGAACCACGGGGACGTGGTTTTCC
TTTGAAAAACACGATGATAATACCATGGTGAGCAAGGGCGAGGAGCTGTTCACCGGGGTGGTGCCCATCC
TGGTCGAGCTGGACGGCGACGTAAACGGCCACAGGTTCAGCGTGCGCGGCGAGGGCGAGGGCGATGCCAC
CAACGGCAAGCTGACCCTGAAGTTCATCTGCACCTCCGGCGAGCTGCCCGTGCCCTGGCCCACCCTCGTG
ACCACCCTGTCTTACGGCGTGCAGTGCTTCGCCCGCTACCCCGACCACATGAAGCAGCACGACTTCTTCA
AGTCCGCCATGCCCGAAGGCTACGTCCAGGAGCGCACCATCTCCTTCAAGGACGACGGCAGCTACAGGAC
CCGCGCCGAGGTGAAGTTCGAGGGCGACACCCTGGTGAACCGCATCGAGCTGAAGGGCATCGACTTCAAG
GAGGACGGCAACATCCTGGGGCACAAGCTGGAGTACAACATGAACGCGTGGGACGCGTATATCACGGCCG
ACAAGCAGAAGAACGGCATCAAAGCGAACTTCAAGATCGAGCACAACGTCAAGGACGGCGGCGTGCAGCT
CGCCGACGCGTACCAGCAGAACACCCCCATCGGCGACGGCTCCGTGCTGCTGCCTGACAACCACTACCTG
AGCTTCCAGAGCAAGCTGTTCAAAGACCCCAACGAGCAGCGCGATCACATGGTCCTGCTGGAGTTCGTTA
CCGCCGCCGGGATAACTCCCGGCATGGACGAGCTGTACAAGTAAAGCGGCCGCTTCCCTTTAGTGAGGGT
TAATGCTTCGAGCAGACATGATAAGATACATTGATGAGTTTGGACAAACCACAACTAGAATGCAGTGAAA
AAAATGCTTTATTTGTGAAATTTGTGATGCTATTGCTTTATTTGTAACCATTATAAGCTGCAATAAACAA
GTTAACAACAACAATTGCATTCATTTTATGTTTCAGGTTCAGGGGGAGATGTGGGAGGTTTTTTAAAGCA
AGTAAAACCTCTACAAATGTGGTAAAATCCGATAAGGATCGATCCGGGCTGGCGTAATAGCGAAGAGGCC
CGCACCGATCGCCCTTCCCAACAGTTGCGCAGCCTGAATGGCGAATGG
[124 nt withheld, positions 2779-2902]
C
[91 nt withheld, positions 2904-2994]
A
[49 nt withheld, positions 2996-3044]
CCTTTGACGTTGGAGTCCACGTTCTTT
[37 nt withheld, positions 3072-3108]
ACCCTATCTCGGTCTATTCTTTTGATTTATAAGGGATTTTGCCGATTTCGGCCTATTGGTTAAAAAATGA
GCTGATTTAACAAAAATTTAACGCGAATTTTAACAAAATATTAACGCTTACAATTTCCTGATGCGGTATT
TTCTCCTTACGCATCTGTGCGGTATTTCACACCGCATACGCGGATCTGCGCAGCACCATGGCCTGAAATA
ACCTCTGAAAGAGGAACTTGGTTAGGTACCTTCTGAGGCGGAAAGAACCAGCTGTGGAATGTGTGTCAGT
TAGGGTGTGGAAAGTCCCCAGGCTCCCCAGCAGGCAGAAGTATGCAAAGCATGCATCTCAATTAGTCAGC
AACCAGGTGTGGAAAGTCCCCAGGCTCCCCAGCAGGCAGAAGTATGCAAAGCATGCATCTCAATTAGTCA
GCAACCATAGTCCCGCCCCTAACTCCGCCCATCCCGCCCCTAACTCCGCCCAGTTCCGCCCATTCTCCGC
CCCATGGCTGACTAATTTTTTTTATTTATGCAGAGGCCGAGGCCGCCTCGGCCTCTGAGCTATTCCAGAA
GTAGTGAGGAGGCTTTTTTGGAGGCCTAGGCTTTTGCAAAAAGCTTGATTCTTCTGACACAACAGTCTCG
AACTTAAGGCTAGAGCCACCATGATTGAACAAGATGGATTGCACGCAGGTTCTCCGGCCGCTTGGGTGGA
GAGGCTATTCGGCTATGACTGGGCACAACAGACAATCGGCTGCTCTGATGCCGCCGTGTTCCGGCTGTCA
GCGCAGGGGCGCCCGGTTCTTTTTGTCAAGACCGACCTGTCCGGTGCCCTGAATGAACTGCAGGACGAGG
CAGCGCGGCTATCGTGGCTGGCCACGACGGGCGTTCCTTGCGCAGCTGTGCTCGACGTTGTCACTGAAGC
GGGAAGGGACTGGCTGCTATTGGGCGAAGTGCCGGGGCAGGATCTCCTGTCATCTCACCTTGCTCCTGCC
GAGAAAGTATCCATCATGGCTGATGCAATGCGGCGGCTGCATACGCTTGATCCGGCTACCTGCCCATTCG
ACCACCAAGCGAAACATCGCATCGAGCGAGCACGTACTCGGATGGAAGCCGGTCTTGTCGATCAGGATGA
TCTGGACGAAGAGCATCAGGGGCTCGCGCCAGCCGAACTGTTCGCCAGGCTCAAGGCGCGCATGCCCGAC
GGCGAGGATCTCGTCGTGACCCATGGCGATGCCTGCTTGCCGAATATCATGGTGGAAAATGGCCGCTTTT
CTGGATTCATCGACTGTGGCCGGCTGGGTGTGGCGGACCGCTATCAGGACATAGCGTTGGCTACCCGTGA
TATTGCTGAAGAGCTTGGCGGCGAATGGGCTGACCGCTTCCTCGTGCTTTACGGTATCGCCGCTCCCGAT
TCGCAGCGCATCGCCTTCTATCGCCTTCTTGACGAGTTCTTCTGAGCGGGACTCTGGGGTTCGAAATGAC
CGACCAAGCGACGCCCAACCTGCCATCACGATGGCCGCAATAAAATATCTTTATTTTCATTACATCTGTG
TGTTGGTTTTTTGTGTGAATCGATAGCGATAAGGATCGCGCGTATGGTGCACTCTCAGTACAATCTGCTC
TGATGCCGCATAGTTAAGCCAGCCCCGACACCCGCCAACACCCGCTGACGCGCCCTGACGGGCTTGTCTG
CTCCCGGCATCCGCTTACAGACAAGCTGTGACCGTCTCCGGGAGCTGCATGTGTCAGAGGTTTTCACCGT
CATCACCGAAACGCGCGAGACGAAAGGGCCTCGTGATACGCCTATTTTTATAGGTTAATGTCATGATAAT
AATGGTTTCTTAGACGTCAGGTGGCACTTTTCGGGGAAATGTGCGCGGAACCCCTATTTGTTTATTTTTC
TAAATACATTCAAATATGTATCCGCTCATGAGACAATAACCCTGATAAATGCTTCAATAATATTGAAAAA
GGAAGAGTATGAGTATTCAACATTTCCGTGTCGCCCTTATTCCCTTTTTTGCGGCATTTTGCCTTCCTGT
TTTTGCTCACCCAGAAACGCTGGTGAAAGTAAAAGATGCTGAAGATCAGTTGGGTGCACGAGTGGGTTAC
ATCGAACTGGATCTCAACAGCGGTAAGATCCTTGAGAGTTTTCGCCCCGAAGAACGTTTTCCAATGATGA
GCACTTTTAAAGTTCTGCTATGTGGCGCGGTATTATCCCGTATTGACGCCGGGCAAGAGCAACTCGGTCG
CCGCATACACTATTCTCAGAATGACTTGGTTGAGTACTCACCAGTCACAGAAAAGCATCTTACGGATGGC
ATGACAGTAAGAGAATTATGCAGTGCTGCCATAACCATGAGTGATAACACTGCGGCCAACTTACTTCTGA
CAACGATCGGAGGACCGAAGGAGCTAACCGCTTTTTTGCACAACATGGGGGATCATGTAACTCGCCTTGA
TCGTTGGGAACCGGAGCTGAATGAAGCCATACCAAACGACGAGCGTGACACCACGATGCCTGTAGCAATG
GCAACAACGTTGCGCAAACTATTAACTGGCGAACTACTTACTCTAGCTTCCCGGCAACAATTAATAGACT
GGATGGAGGCGGATAAAGTTGCAGGACCACTTCTGCGCTCGGCCCTTCCGGCTGGCTGGTTTATTGCTGA
TAAATCTGGAGCCGGTGAGCGTGGGTCTCGCGGTATCATTGCAGCACTGGGGCCAGATGGTAAGCCCTCC
CGTATCGTAGTTATCTACACGACGGGGAGTCAGGCAACTATGGATGAACGAAATAGACAGATCGCTGAGA
TAGGTGCCTCACTGATTAAGCATTGGTAACTGTCAGACCAAGTTTACTCATATATACTTTAGATTGATTT
AAAACTTCATTTTTAATTTAAAAGGATCTAGGTGAAGATCCTTTTTGATAATCTCATGACCAAAATCCCT
TAACGTGAGTTTTCGTTCCACTGAGCGTCAGACCCCGTAGAAAAGATCAAAGGATCTTCTTGAGATCCTT
TTTTTCTGCGCGTAATCTGCTGCTTGCAAACAAAAAAACCACCGCTACCAGCGGTGGTTTGTTTGCCGGA
TCAAGAGCTACCAACTCTTTTTCCGAAGGTAACTGGCTTCAGCAGAGCGCAGATACCAAATACTGTTCTT
CTAGTGTAGCCGTAGTTAGGCCACCACTTCAAGAACTCTGTAGCACCGCCTACATACCTCGCTCTGCTAA
TCCTGTTACCAGTGGCTGCTGCCAGTGGCGATAAGTCGTGTCTTACCGGGTTGGACTCAAGACGATAGTT
ACCGGATAAGGCGCAGCGGTCGGGCTGAACGGGGGGTTCGTGCACACAGCCCAGCTTGGAGCGAACGACC
TACACCGAACTGAGATACCTACAGCGTGAGCTATGAGAAAGCGCCACGCTTCCCGAAGGGAGAAAGGCGG
ACAGGTATCCGGTAAGCGGCAGGGTCGGAACAGGAGAGCGCACGAGGGAGCTTCCAGGGGGAAACGCCTG
GTATCTTTATAGTCCTGTCGGGTTTCGCCACCTCTGACTTGAGCGTCGATTTTTGTGATGCTCGTCAGGG
GGGCGGAGCCTATGGAAAAACGCCAGCAACGCGGCCTTTTTACGGTTCCTGGCCTTTTGCTGGCCTTTTG
CTCACATGGCTCGACAGATCT
Features (pLannotate 1.2.2; 20 found; start..end, strand, type, name):
    140..517     +  enhancer       CMV enhancer: human cytomegalovirus immediate early enhancer
    518..729     +  promoter       CMV promoter: human cytomegalovirus (CMV) immediate early promoter
    890..1022    +  intron         chimeric intron: chimera between introns from human β-globin and immunoglobulin heavy chain genes
   1067..1085    +  promoter       T7 promoter: promoter for bacteriophage T7 RNA polymerase
   1151..1702    +  misc_feature   IRES: internal ribosome entry site (IRES) of the encephalomyocarditis virus (EMCV)
   1705..2424    +  CDS            mAmetrine1.1: photostable yellow fluorescent protein with a large Stokes shift, excitable with violet light (Ai et al., 2008)
   2437..2454    -  promoter       T3 promoter (fragment): promoter for bacteriophage T3 RNA polymerase
   2472..2593    -  polyA_signal   SV40 poly(A) signal: SV40 polyadenylation signal
   2616..2684    -  CDS            large T antigen (fragment): large T antigen from SV40 (simian virus 40)
   2708..2775    +  CDS            lacZα (fragment): LacZα fragment of β-galactosidase; lacZ fragment
   2779..3207    +  rep_origin     f1 ori (sequence partly withheld): f1 bacteriophage origin of replication; arrow indicates direction of (+) strand synthesis
   3235..3286    -  misc_feature   bom (fragment): basis of mobility region from pBR322
   3351..3708    +  promoter       SV40 promoter: SV40 enhancer and early promoter
   3759..4550    +  CDS            neo: KKA2_KLEPN - Also known as kan, nptII. Experimental evidence at protein level: Swiss-Prot protein existence level 1. Resistance to kanamycin, neomycin, paromomycin, ribostamycin, butirosin and gentamicin B. From Klebsiella pneumoniae.
   4617..4665    +  polyA_signal   poly(A) signal: synthetic polyadenylation signal
   4691..4740    -  misc_feature   bom (fragment): basis of mobility region from pBR322
   4842..4877    -  CDS            rop (fragment): Rop protein, which maintains plasmids at low copy number; rop
   4972..5076    +  promoter       AmpR promoter: bla
   5077..5937    +  CDS            AmpR: β-lactamase; bla; confers resistance to ampicillin, carbenicillin, and related antibiotics
   6108..6696    +  rep_origin     ori: high-copy-number ColE1/pMB1/pBR322/pUC origin of replication
