[The description below was written by a language model from this plasmid's Addgene catalogue record and pLannotate feature annotations shown in this document.]
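Description:
pIAneo is an empty mammalian expression backbone derived from Promega's pCI-neo, modified to carry an IRES-mAmetrine 1.1 reporter so that any gene cloned into it is expressed from a bicistronic transcript. It is about 6.8 kb and is propagated in E. coli as a high-copy plasmid through a ColE1/pUC-type origin, with ampicillin selection provided by the β-lactamase gene. An f1 origin is also present, which in principle allows production of single-stranded DNA.

The expression unit is driven by the human cytomegalovirus immediate early enhancer and promoter, followed by a chimeric β-globin/immunoglobulin heavy chain intron that generally improves expression of cloned cDNAs. A T7 promoter lies just downstream of the intron, ahead of the short stretch where a gene of interest would be inserted by restriction cloning, and a partial T3 promoter is annotated on the opposite strand after the reporter. Immediately after the cloning region comes the encephalomyocarditis virus IRES and the mAmetrine 1.1 coding sequence, a photostable yellow fluorescent protein with a large Stokes shift that is excited by violet light. The transcript ends at an SV40 polyadenylation signal. Because the IRES permits cap-independent translation of the second cistron, mAmetrine fluorescence marks cells that express the upstream insert without fusing the reporter to it.

A separate cassette, in which the SV40 enhancer/early promoter drives the neomycin phosphotransferase gene followed by a synthetic poly(A) signal, allows G418 selection of stably transfected mammalian cells. The vector is therefore suited to transient or stable expression of a chosen gene, with transfected cells tracked or sorted by fluorescence.
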