Addgene plasmid #52118: pIAneo
Purpose: (Empty Backbone) a bicistronic IRES-mAmetrine 1.1 containing vector for mammalian expression (CMV promoter)
Depositing lab: Dario Vignali. Depositing organization: St. Jude Children's Research Hospital.
Backbone
  Vector backbone: pCI-neo
  Backbone manufacturer: Promega
  Backbone size (bp): 6765
  Vector type: Mammalian Expression
  Promoter: CMV
  Selectable markers: Neomycin (select with G418)
  Tag / fusion protein: IRES-mAmetrine 1.1 (C terminal on backbone)
Growth in bacteria
  Bacterial resistance: Ampicillin, 100 μg/mL
  Growth temperature: 37°C
  Growth strain: DH5alpha
  Copy number: High Copy
Gene/Insert
  Cloning method: Restriction Enzyme
  Sequencing primers: 5′ CMV-F
Terms and licenses: Academic/Nonprofit Terms; Industry Terms: Not Available to Industry
How to cite: pIAneo was a gift from Dario Vignali (Addgene plasmid # 52118 ; http://n2t.net/addgene:52118 ; RRID:Addgene_52118)
