>Addgene plasmid #52118 | pIAneo | addgene partial sequence | sequence record 81884 | chim-int-F 5'-TCTTACTGACATCCACTTTGCC-3'
CAGCTCTTAAGGCTAGAGTACTTAATACGACTCACTATAGGCTAGCCTCGAGAATTCACGCGTGGTACCT
CTAGAGTCGAGCGGGATCAATTCCGCCCCCCCCCTAACGTTACTGGCCGAAGCCGCTTGGAATAAGGCCG
GTGTGCGTTTGTCTATATGTTATTTTCCACCATATTGCCGTCTTTTGGCAATGTGAGGGCCCGGAAACCT
GGCCCTGTCTTCTTGACGAGCATTCCTAGGGGTCTTTCCCCTCTCGCCAAAGGAATGCAAGGTCTGTTGA
ATGTCGTGAAGGAAGCAGTTCCTCTGGAAGCTTCTTGAAGACAAACAACGTCTGTAGCGACCCTTTGCAG
GCAGCGGAACCCCCCACCTGGCGACAGGTGCCTCTGCGGCCAAAAGCCACGTGTATAAGATACACCTGCA
AAGGCGGCACAACCCCAGTGCCACGTTGTGAGTTGGATAGTTGTGGAAAGAGTCAAATGGCTCTCCTCAA
GCGTATTCAACAAGGGGCTGAAGGATGCCCAGAAGGTACCCCATTGTATGGGATCTGATCTGGGGCCTCG
GTGCACATGCTTTACATGTGTTTAGTCGAGGTTAAAAAAACGTCTAGGCCCCCCGAACCACGGGGACGTG
GTTTTCCTTTGAAAAACACGATAATACCATGGTGAGCAAGGGCGAGGAGCTGTTCACCGGGGTGGTGCCC
ATCCTGGTCGAGCTGGACGGCGACGTAAACGGCCACAGGTTCAGCGTGCGCGGCGAGGGCGAGGGCGATG
CCACCAACGGCAAGCTGACCCTGAAGTTCATCTGCACCTCCGGCGAGCTGCCCGTGCCCTGGCCCACCCT
CGTGACCACCCTGTCTTACGGCGTGCA
