>Addgene plasmid #52118 | pIAneo | addgene partial sequence | sequence record 81892 | IRES-F 5'-TGGCTCTCCTCAAGCGTATT-3'
TATGGGATCTGATCTGGGGCCTCGGTGCACATGCTTTACATGTGTTTAGTCGAGGTTAAAAAAACGTCTA
GGCCCCCCGAACCACGGGGACGTGGTTTTCCTTTGAAAAACACGATAATACCATGGTGAGCAAGGGCGAG
GAGCTGTTCACCGGGGTGGTGCCCATCCTGGTCGAGCTGGACGGCGACGTAAACGGCCACAGGTTCAGCG
TGCGCGGCGAGGGCGAGGGCGATGCCACCAACGGCAAGCTGACCCTGAAGTTCATCTGCACCTCCGGCGA
GCTGCCCGTGCCCTGGCCCACCCTCGTGACCACCCTGTCTTACGGCGTGCAGTGCTTCGCCCGCTACCCC
GACCACATGAAGCAGCACGACTTCTTCAAGTCCGCCATGCCCGAAGGCTACGTCCAGGAGCGCACCATCT
CCTTCAAGGACGACGGCAGCTACAGGACCCGCGCCGAGGTGAAGTTCGAGGGCGACACCCTGGTGAACCG
CATCGAGCTGAAGGGCATCGACTTCAAGGAGGACGGCAACATCCTGGGGCACAAGCTGGAGTACAACATG
AACGCGTGGGACGCGTATATCACGGCCGACAAGCAGAAGAACGGCATCAAAGCGAACTTCAAGATCGAGC
ACAACGTCAAGGACGGCGGCGTGCAGCTCGCCGACGCGTACCAGCAGAACACCCCCATCGGCGACGGCTC
CGTGCTGCTGCCTGACAACCACTACCTGAGCTTCCAGAGCAAGCTGTTCAAAGACCCCAACGAGCAGCGC
GATCACATGGTCCTGCTGGAGTTCGTTACCGCCGCCGGGATAACTCCCGGCATGGACGAGCTGTACAAGT
AAGCGGCCGCTTCCCTTTAGTGAGGGTTAATGCTTCGAGCAGACATGATAAGATACATTGATGAGTTTGG
ACAAACCACAACTAGAATGCAGTG
